Addgene plasmid #79234: pAB082b
Purpose: Directed Evolution of Protein-Protein Interactions
Depositing lab: David Liu. Depositing organization: Harvard University. Publication: Continuous evolution of Bacillus thuringiensis toxins overcomes insect resistance. Badran AH, Guzov VM, Huai Q, Kemp MM, Vishwanath P, Kain W, Nance AM, Evdokimov A, Moshiri F, Turner KH, Wang P, Malvar T, Liu DR. Nature. 2016 May 5;533(7601):58-63. doi: 10.1038/nature17938. Epub 2016 Apr 27. PubMed 27120167.
Backbone
  Vector backbone: ColEI
  Backbone manufacturer: David Liu Lab
  Backbone size w/o insert (bp): 2992
  Vector type: Bacterial Expression
Growth in bacteria
  Bacterial resistance: Spectinomycin, 50 μg/mL
  Growth temperature: 37°C
  Growth strain: NEB Turbo
  Copy number: High Copy
Gene/Insert
  Gene/Insert name: Ppro1 rpoZ-Cry1Ac-d3
  Species: Synthetic
  Promoter: Ppro1
  Cloning method: Ligation Independent Cloning
  Sequencing primers: 5′ n/a; 3′ n/a
Terms and licenses: Academic/Nonprofit Terms; Industry Terms: Not Available to Industry
How to cite: pAB082b was a gift from David Liu (Addgene plasmid # 79234 ; http://n2t.net/addgene:79234 ; RRID:Addgene_79234)
