[The description below was written by a language model from this plasmid's Addgene catalogue record and pLannotate feature annotations shown in this document.]
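Description:
pAB082b is a bacterial expression plasmid of about 4.4 kb built on a ColE1-type backbone for use in E. coli, deposited as part of a toolkit for the directed evolution of protein-protein interactions. It replicates from a ColE1/pMB1-family origin and is catalogued as high copy. The feature table also detects a rop gene, which normally lowers copy number, as well as a bom site and a short mbeC fragment left over from the parental mobilisation region. Selection is by spectinomycin, through an aadA (SmR) aminoglycoside adenylyltransferase gene that sits immediately downstream of a fragment of the bla (AmpR) promoter. The plasmid also carries lacI under a lacIq promoter fragment, supplying high levels of lac repressor. The record does not say which operator-controlled element this repressor is meant to regulate.

The payload is a synthetic fusion expressed from the Ppro1 promoter. This promoter is named in the catalogue but not annotated in the feature table. An rrnB T1 terminator lies upstream and probably insulates the cassette from read-through transcription. The open reading frame joins E. coli rpoZ, encoding the omega subunit of RNA polymerase, through a short region annotated as a partial Myc epitope match, to a fragment of Bacillus thuringiensis Cry1Ac. The insert name "d3" suggests this fragment is domain 3 of the toxin.

Fusing a protein to RpoZ is the standard arrangement for a bacterial two-hybrid system. If the fused protein binds a partner tethered to DNA near a reporter promoter, RNA polymerase is recruited and transcription is activated. In the context of the associated work on continuous evolution of Bt toxins, this construct would serve to test or report binding of the Cry1Ac fragment to a target protein. The partner and reporter components are not on this plasmid.
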