Features (pLannotate 1.2.2; 12 found; start..end, strand, type, name):
    774..914     -  misc_feature   bom: basis of mobility region from pBR322
   1016..1207    -  CDS            rop: Rop protein, which maintains plasmids at low copy number; rop
   1248..1304    +  CDS            mbeC (fragment): MBEC_ECOLX - Experimental evidence at protein level: Swiss-Prot protein existence level 1. Required for efficient mobilization of ColE1 plasmid and is thus essential to promote the specific transfer of the plasmid during conjugation. Probably functions by inducing DNA bending, helping the MbeA relaxase to melt the DNA around the nic site and cleave the phosphodiester bond. Binds specifically double-stranded DNA (dsDNA) containing the ColE1 oriT but does not recognize the inverted repeat (IR). From Escherichia coli.
   1318..1362    +  terminator     rrnB T1 terminator: transcription terminator T1 from the E. coli rrnB gene
   1547..1819    +  CDS            rpoZ (sequence withheld): RPOZ_ECO24 - Experimental evidence at protein level: Swiss-Prot protein existence level 1. Promotes RNA polymerase assembly. Latches the N- and C- terminal regions of the beta' subunit thereby facilitating its interaction with the beta and alpha subunits. From Escherichia coli O139:H28 (strain E24377A / ETEC).
   1832..1858    +  CDS            Myc (fragment): Myc (human c-Myc proto-oncogene) epitope tag
   1856..2287    +  CDS            cry1Ac (fragment): CR1AC_BACTK - Also known as cry1A(c), cry218, cryIA(c). Experimental evidence at protein level: Swiss-Prot protein existence level 1. Promotes colloidosmotic lysis by binding to the midgut epithelial cells of many lepidopteran larvae. From Bacillus thuringiensis subsp. kurstaki. Introduced by genetic manipulation and expressed in insect-resistant cotton and tomato by Calgene (Monsanto) and in maize by Dekalb Genetics.
   2369..3160    -  CDS            SmR: aminoglycoside adenylyltransferase (Murphy, 1985); aadA; confers resistance to spectinomycin and streptomycin
   3161..3246    -  promoter       AmpR promoter (fragment): bla
   3262..4344    -  CDS            lacI: lac repressor; lacI; The lac repressor binds to the lac operator to inhibit transcription in E. coli. This inhibition can be relieved by adding lactose or isopropyl-β-D-thiogalactopyranoside (IPTG).
   4345..4411    -  promoter       lacIq promoter (fragment): lacI (mutant); In the lacIq allele, a single base change in the promoter boosts expression of the lacI gene about 10-fold.
   4427..588     +  rep_origin     ori (across the origin): high-copy-number ColE1/pMB1/pBR322/pUC origin of replication
>Addgene plasmid #79234 | pAB082b | depositor full sequence | sequence record 148355 | Full Sequence
TGAGATCCTTTTTTTCTGCGCGTAATCTGCTGCTTGCAAACAAAAAAACCACCGCTACCAGCGGTGGTTT
GTTTGCCGGATCAAGAGCTACCACCTCTTTTTCCGAAGGTAACTGGCTTCAGCAGAGCGCAGATACCAAA
TACTGTCCTTCTAGTGTAGCCGTAGTTAGGCCACCACTTCAAGAACTCTGTAGCACCGCCTACATACCTC
GCTCTGCTAATCCTGTTACCAGTGGCTGCTGCCAGTGGCGATAAGTCGTGTCTTACCGGGTTGGACTCAA
GACGATAGTTACCGGATAAGGCGCAGCGGTCGGGCTGAACGGGGGGTTCGTGCACACAGCCCAGCTTGGA
GCGAACGACCTACACCGAACTGAGATACCTACAGCGTGAGCTATGAGAAAGCGCCACGCTTCCCGAAGGG
AGAAAGGCGGACAGGTATCCGGTAAGCGGCAGGGTCGGAACAGGAGAGCGCACGAGGGAGCTTCCAGGGG
GAAACGCCTGGTATCTTTATAGTCCTGTCGGGTTTCGCCACCTCTGACTTGAGCGTCGATTTTTGTGATG
CTCGTCAGGGGGGCGGAGCCTATGGAAAAACGCCAGCAACGCGGCCTTTTTACGGTTCCTGGCCTTTTGC
TGGCCTTTTGCTCACATGTTCTTTCCTGCGTTATCCCCTGATTCTGTGGATAACCGTATTACCGCCTTTG
AGTGAGCTGATACCGCTCGCCGCAGCCGAACGACCGAGCGCAGCGAGTCAGTGAGCGAGGAAGCGGAAGA
GCGCCTGATGCGGTATTTTCTCCTTACGCATCTGTGCGGTATTTCACACCGCATATGGTGCACTCTCAGT
ACAATCTGCTCTGATGCCGCATAGTTAAGCCAGTATACACTCCGCTATCGCTACGTGACTGGGTCATGGC
TGCGCCCCGACACCCGCCAACACCCGCTGACGCGCCCTGACGGGCTTGTCTGCTCCCGGCATCCGCTTAC
AGACAAGCTGTGACCGTCTCCGGGAGCTGCATGTGTCAGAGGTTTTCACCGTCATCACCGAAACGCGCGA
GGCAGCTGCGGTAAAGCTCATCAGCGTGGTCGTGAAGCGATTCACAGATGTCTGCCTGTTCATCCGCGTC
CAGCTCGTTGAGTTTCTCCAGAAGCGTTAATGTCTGGCTTCTGATAAAGCGGGCCATGTTAAGGGCGGTT
TTTTCCTGTTTGGTCACTGATGCCTCCGTGTAAGGGGGATTTCTGTTCATGGGGGTAATGATACCGATGA
AACGAGAGAGGATGCTCACGATACGGGTTACTGATGATGAACAAGAGGACATCCGGTCAAATAAAACGAA
AGGCTCAGTCGAAAGACTGGGCCTTTCGTTTTGCTGAGGATTCTAGAGCACAGCTAACACCACGTCGTCC
CTATCTGCTGCCCTAGGTCTATGAGTGGTTGCTGGATAACTTTACGGGCATGCATAAGGCTCGGTATCTA
TATTCAGGGAGACCACAACGGTTTCCCTCTACAAATAATTTTGTTTAACTTTTACTAGAGTAAGGAGGAA
AAAAAA
[273 nt withheld, positions 1547-1819]
GCGGCCGCGGAACAAAAGCTTATTTCTGAAGAGGACTTGGCATCGGATAGTATTACTCAAATCCCTGCAG
TGAAGGGAAACTTTCTTTTTAATGGTTCTGTAATTTCAGGACCAGGATTTACTGGTGGGGACTTAGTTAG
ATTAAATAGTAGTGGAAATAACATTCAGAATAGAGGGTATATTGAAGTTCCAATTCACTTCCCATCGACA
TCTACCAGATATCGAGTTCGTGTACGGTATGCTTCTGTAACCCCGATTCACCTCAACGTTAATTGGGGTA
ATTCATCCATTTTTTCCAATACAGTACCAGCTACAGCTACGTCATTAGATAATCTACAATCAAGTGATTT
TGGTTATTTTGAAAGTGCCAATGCTTTTACATCTTCATTAGGTAATATAGTAGGTGTTAGAAATTTTAGT
GGGACTGCAGGAGTGATAATAGACAGATTTGAATTTATTCCAGTTACTTAACTTAATTAACGGCACTCCT
CAGCAAATATAATGACCCTCTTGATAACCCAAGAGGGCATTTTTTAATGCCCATGGCGTTTATTTGCCGA
CTACCTTGGTGATCTCGCCTTTCACGTAGTGGACAAATTCTTCCAACTGATCTGCGCGCGAGGCCAAGCG
ATCTTCTTCTTGTCCAAGATAAGCCTGTCTAGCTTCAAGTATGACGGGCTGATACTGGGCCGGCAGGCGC
TCCATTGCCCAGTCGGCAGCGACATCCTTCGGCGCGATTTTGCCGGTTACTGCGCTGTACCAAATGCGGG
ACAACGTAAGCACTACATTTCGCTCATCGCCAGCCCAGTCGGGCGGCGAGTTCCATAGCGTTAAGGTTTC
ATTTAGCGCCTCAAATAGATCCTGTTCAGGAACCGGATCAAAGAGTTCCTCCGCCGCTGGACCTACCAAG
GCAACGCTATGTTCTCTTGCTTTTGTCAGCAAGATAGCCAGATCAATGTCGATCGTGGCTGGCTCGAAGA
TACCTGCAAGAATGTCATTGCGCTGCCATTCTCCAAATTGCAGTTCGCGCTTAGCTGGATAACGCCACGG
AATGATGTCGTCGTGCACAACAATGGTGACTTCTACAGCGCGGAGAATCTCGCTCTCTCCAGGGGAAGCC
GAAGTTTCCAAAAGGTCGTTGATCAAAGCTCGCCGCGTTGTTTCATCAAGCCTTACGGTCACCGTAACCA
GCAAATCAATATCACTGTGTGGCTTCAGGCCGCCATCCACTGCGGAGCCGTACAAATGTACGGCCAGCAA
CGTCGGTTCGAGATGGCGCTCGATGACGCCAACTACCTCTGATAGTTGAGTCGATACTTCGGCGATCACC
GCTTCCCTCATACTCTTCCTTTTTCAATATTATTGAAGCATTTATCAGGGTTATTGTCTCATGAGCGTAT
ACATATTTGAATGTATTTAGAAAAATATTAATTGCGTTGCGCTCACTGCCCGCTTTCCAGTCGGGAAACC
TGTCGTGCCAGCTGCATTAATGAATCGGCCAACGCGCGGGGAGAGGCGGTTTGCGTATTGGGCGCCAGGG
TGGTTTTTCTTTTCACCAGTGAGACGGGCAACAGCTGATTGCCCTTCACCGCCTGGCCCTGAGAGAGTTG
CAGCAAGCGGTCCACGCTGGTTTGCCCCAGCAGGCGAAAATCCTGTTTGATGGTGGTTAATGGCGGGATA
TAACATGAGCTGTCTTCGGTATCGTCGTATCCCACTACCGAGATATCCGCACCAACGCGCAGCCCGGACT
CGGTAATGGCGCGCATTGCGCCCAGCGCCATCTGATCGTTGGCAACCAGCATCGCAGTGGGAACGATGCC
CTCATTCAGCATTTGCATGGTTTGTTGAAAACCGGACATGGCACTCCAGTCGCCTTCCCGTTCCGCTATC
GGCTGAATTTGATTGCGAGTGAGATATTTATGCCAGCCAGCCAGACGCAGACGCGCCGAGACAGAACTTA
ATGGGCCCGCTAACAGTGCGATTTGCTGGTGACCCAATGCGACCAGATGCTCCACGCCCAGTCGCGTACC
GTCTTCATGGGAGAAAATAATACTGTTGATGGGTGTCTGGTCAGAGACATCAAGAAATAACGCCGGAACA
TTAGTGCAGGCAGCTTCCACAGCAATGGCATCCTGGTCATCCAGCGGATAGTTAATGATCAGCCCACTGA
CGCGTTGCGCGAGAAGATTGTGCACCGCCGCTTTACAGGCTTCGACGCCGCTTCGTTCTACCATCGACAC
CACCACGCTGGCACCCAGTTGATCGGCGCGAGATTTAATCGCCGCGACAATTTGCGACGGCGCGTGCAGG
GCCAGACTGGAGGTGGCAACGCCAATCAGCAACGACTGTTTGCCCGCCAGTTGTTGTGCCACGCGGTTGG
GAATGTAATTCAGCTCCGCCATCGCCGCTTCCACTTTTTCCCGCGTTTTCGCAGAAACGTGGCTGGCCTG
GTTCACCACGCGGGAAACGGTCTGATAAGAGACACCGGCATACTCTGCGACATCGTATAACGTTACTGGT
TTCACATTCACCACCCTGAATTGACTCTCTTCCGGGCGCTATCATGCCATACCGCGAAAGGTTTTGCACC
ATAGGCCAAATAGGCCGT
