>Addgene plasmid #79234 | pAB082b | addgene partial sequence | sequence record 151338 | pGEX3 5'-CCGGGAGCTGCATGTGTCAGAGG-3'
CGCGCGAGGCAGCTGCGGTAAAGCTCATCAGCGTGGTCGTGAAGCGATTCACAGATGTCTGCCTGTTCAT
CCGCGTCCAGCTCGTTGAGTTTCTCCAGAAGCGTTAATGTCTGGCTTCTGATAAAGCGGGCCATGTTAAG
GGCGGTTTTTTCCTGTTTGGTCACTGATGCCTCCGTGTAAGGGGGATTTCTGTTCATGGGGGTAATGATA
CCGATGAAACGAGAGAGGATGCTCACGATACGGGTTACTGATGATGAACAAGAGGACATCCGGTCAAATA
AAACGAAAGGCTCAGTCGAAAGACTGGGCCTTTCGTTTTGCTGAGGATTCTAGAGCACAGCTAACACCAC
GTCGTCCCTATCTGCTGCCCTAGGTCTATGAGTGGTTGCTGGATAACTTTACGGGCATGCATAAGGCTCG
GTATCTATATTCAGGGAGACCACAACGGTTTCCCTCTACAAATAATTTTGTTTAACTTTTACTAGAGTAA
GGAGGAAAAAAAA
[273 nt withheld, positions 504-776]
GCGGCCGCGGAACAA
