>Addgene plasmid #79234 | pAB082b | addgene partial sequence | sequence record 151339 | Spect-F 5'-cagcccgtcatacttgaagc-3'
AGATCGCTTGGCCTCGCGCGCAGATCAGTTGGAAGAATTTGTCCACTACGTGAAAGGCGAGATCACCAAG
GTAGTCGGCAAATAAACGCCATGGGCATTAAAAAATGCCCTCTTGGGTTATCAAGAGGGTCATTATATTT
GCTGAGGAGTGCCGTTAATTAAGTTAAGTAACTGGAATAAATTCAAATCTGTCTATTATCACTCCTGCAG
TCCCACTAAAATTTCTAACACCTACTATATTACCTAATGAAGATGTAAAAGCATTGGCACTTTCAAAATA
ACCAAAATCACTTGATTGTAGATTATCTAATGACGTAGCTGTAGCTGGTACTGTATTGGAAAAAATGGAT
GAATTACCCCAATTAACGTTGAGGTGAATCGGGGTTACAGAAGCATACCGTACACGAACTCGATATCTGG
TAGATGTCGATGGGAAGTGAATTGGAACTTCAATATACCCTCTATTCTGAATGTTATTTCCACTACTATT
TAATCTAACTAAGTCCCCACCAGTAAATCCTGGTCCTGAAATTACAGAACCATTAAAAAGAAAGTTTCCC
TTCACTGCAGGGATTTGAGTAATACTATCCGATGCCAAGTCCTCTTCAGAAATAAGCTTTTGTTCCGCGG
CCGC
[210 nt withheld, positions 635-844]
